Addgene plasmid #53989: mEmerald-Alpha-Actinin-19
Purpose: Localization: Non-muscle Alpha Actinin, Excitation: 487, Emission: 509
Depositing lab: Michael Davidson. Depositing organization: Florida State University, Tallahassee.
Backbone
  Vector backbone: mEmerald
  Backbone size w/o insert (bp): 4750
  Vector type: Mammalian Expression
  Selectable markers: Neomycin (select with G418)
Growth in bacteria
  Bacterial resistance: Kanamycin, 50 μg/mL
  Growth temperature: 37°C
  Growth strain: DH5alpha
  Copy number: High Copy
Gene/Insert
  Gene/Insert name: Alpha-Actinin (alt name: NM_001102.3)
  Species: H. sapiens (human)
  Entrez Gene: ACTN1 (a.k.a. BDPLT15)
  Promoter: CMV
  Tag / fusion protein: mEmerald (C terminal on backbone)
  Cloning method: Unknown
  Sequencing primers: 5′ CMV-F; 3′ SV40pA-R
Terms and licenses: Academic/Nonprofit Terms; Industry Terms
Depositor comments: . Excitation = 487; Emission = 509. Localization data: Non-muscle Alpha Actinin
How to cite: mEmerald-Alpha-Actinin-19 was a gift from Michael Davidson (Addgene plasmid # 53989 ; http://n2t.net/addgene:53989 ; RRID:Addgene_53989)
