[The description below was written by a language model from this plasmid's Addgene catalogue record.]
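Description:
mEmerald-Alpha-Actinin-19 is a mammalian expression plasmid that produces human non-muscle alpha-actinin (ACTN1) fused to the green fluorescent protein mEmerald. It is built on an mEmerald backbone of about 4.75 kb (excluding the insert), is maintained as a high-copy plasmid in E. coli under kanamycin selection, and carries a neomycin resistance marker so that transfected mammalian cells can be selected with G418. No feature table accompanies the record, so the origin of replication and the promoter driving the resistance cassette are not stated. The listed 3′ sequencing primer suggests that an SV40 polyadenylation signal lies downstream of the fusion.

Expression of the fusion is driven by the CMV promoter, a strong constitutive promoter in most mammalian cell lines. The mEmerald tag is recorded as C-terminal on the backbone, meaning the alpha-actinin coding sequence sits upstream and is read through into the fluorescent protein. The "19" in the name may refer to the linker between the two parts, but the record does not explain it, and the cloning method is listed as unknown. mEmerald is a bright GFP derivative, here reported with excitation at 487 nm and emission at 509 nm.

Alpha-actinin is an actin-crosslinking protein found in structures such as stress fibres and focal adhesions. The stated purpose of the construct is as a localization marker, allowing non-muscle alpha-actinin and the actin-based structures it decorates to be visualised by fluorescence microscopy in live or fixed cells.
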