>Addgene plasmid #53989 | mEmerald-Alpha-Actinin-19 | addgene partial sequence | sequence record 88936 | EGFP-N 5'-CGTCGCCGTCCAGCTCGACCAG-3'
GCTCCTCGCCCTTGCTCACCATGGTGGCGACCGGTGGATCCCGGGCCCGCGGTACCGTCGACTGCAGAAT
TCGAAGCTTGAGGTCACTCTCGCCGTACAGCGCCGTGGAGAAGGACATGTAGTCCAGAGCACCTGGCACG
GAGTCGGGGCCGGTGTAGGGGGCCATCCGCGCGATGCAGTACTCAGCCTGGTCGGGTGGCAGCTCGCGGC
GCAGCTCGTCCATGGTAATGTAGTTCTTGTCCCCAGCCAGGATCTTGAAGGAAGCCATGACTTGGTCTGC
TGTATCTGTGTCGGCTGTCTCGCGGGACATGAAGTCAATGAAGGCCTGGAATGTCACTACCCCCAGGCGG
TTGGGGTCCACAATGCTCATGATGCGGGCAAATTCTGCTTCTCCCTGGGGGTCGTTGCCAATATCATAAC
CCAAGCTGATGAGGCAGGCTTTGAACTCCTCGGGACCCAGTGTGCCGGAGTGATCCCGGTCAAAGTGGTT
GAAGGAGGCCCGGAACTCATTCATCTGCTCCTGGCTGATGCCCTTGGCATCCCGGGTCAGGATCTGGTTC
TCTACCTCATTGATGGTCCTGGCGATGGTGGTGAGCAGCTGCTCCCAGCCCACACGGATGTGCTCCATGG
TGTAGTTGGTGTGCTTGTTGTCGAAGATGAGCGCCTCCTGGATGAGCTGGTGGTCGCCCTCCAGCTGATC
AATCTTTGGCTTGTAGTTGACGATGCTCTTCTCATACTGCCGCAGGTGGCTGAGCTGGTCCTCCAGGGTC
CCATGCATCTCAATGGAGATCCTCCCGATCTCCTCCATCTTGGTCTGGATCCAGGGCCCGATGACATTGG
CCTGGGCTCCAAACTGCTTGCGTAGCCTCTCATTGTGCTGCTGTCGGGCATGCTCCTCCGTCAGAGCTTG
GTCCCTCCGAGGCACCAGCTGCCGCACGTGGTCCCATTTGCCATTGATCTCCTGAGGCGTGATGGTTGTG
TAGGGGTTGG
